>Addgene plasmid #163638 | A3G-BE5.14 | addgene full sequence | sequence record 320315 | Addgene NGS Result
CCCATTGACGCAAATGGGCGGTAGGCGTGTACGGTGGGAGGTCTATATAAGCAGAGCTGGTTTAGTGAAC
CGTCAGATCCGCTAGAGATCCGCGGCCGCTAATACGACTCACTATAGGGAGAGCCGCCACCATGAAACGG
ACAGCCGACGGAAGCGAGTTCGAGTCACCAAAGAAGAAGCGGAAAGTCGACCCCGCCACCTTCACCTTCA
ACTTCAACAATGAGCCTTGGGTGCGGGGCAGACACGAGACCTACCTGTGCTATGAGGTGGAGCGGATGCA
CAACGACACATGGGTGAAGCTGGCCCAGAGGAGGGGCTTTCTGGCCAATCAGGCCAAGCACAAGCACGGC
TTCCTGGAGGGCAGGCACGCAGAGCTGTGCTTCCTGGACGTGATCCCATTCTGGAAGCTGGACCTGGATC
AGGACTACCGCGTGACCTGTTTTACATCTTGGAGCCCCTGCTTCTCCTGTGCCCAGGAGATGGCCAAGTT
TATCTCCAAGAACAAGCACGTGTCTCTGTGCATCAAGACCGCCAGGATCTTCGACGATAAGGGCAGGGCC
AAGGAGGGACTGCGCACACTGGCCGAGGCAGGAGCCAAGATCAGCATCATGACCTATAGCGAGTTTAAGC
ACTGCTGGGATACATTCGTGGACCACCAGGGCGCCCCATTCCAGCCCTGGGATGGCCTGGACGAGCACTC
CCAGGACCTGTCTGGCAGGCTGAGGGCCATCCTGCAGAACCAGGAGAATTCTGGAGGATCTAGCGGAGGA
TCCTCTGGCAGCGAGACACCAGGAACAAGCGAGTCAGCAACACCAGAGAGCAGTGGCGGCAGCAGCGGCG
GCAGCGACAAGAAGTACAGCATCGGCCTGGCCATCGGCACCAACTCTGTGGGCTGGGCCGTGATCACCGA
CGAGTACAAGGTGCCCAGCAAGAAATTCAAGGTGCTGGGCAACACCGACCGGCACAGCATCAAGAAGAAC
CTGATCGGAGCCCTGCTGTTCGACAGCGGCGAAACAGCCGAGGCCACCCGGCTGAAGAGAACCGCCAGAA
GAAGATACACCAGACGGAAGAACCGGATCTGCTATCTGCAAGAGATCTTCAGCAACGAGATGGCCAAGGT
GGACGACAGCTTCTTCCACAGACTGGAAGAGTCCTTCCTGGTGGAAGAGGATAAGAAGCACGAGCGGCAC
CCCATCTTCGGCAACATCGTGGACGAGGTGGCCTACCACGAGAAGTACCCCACCATCTACCACCTGAGAA
AGAAACTGGTGGACAGCACCGACAAGGCCGACCTGCGGCTGATCTATCTGGCCCTGGCCCACATGATCAA
GTTCCGGGGCCACTTCCTGATCGAGGGCGACCTGAACCCCGACAACAGCGACGTGGACAAGCTGTTCATC
CAGCTGGTGCAGACCTACAACCAGCTGTTCGAGGAAAACCCCATCAACGCCAGCGGCGTGGACGCCAAGG
CCATCCTGTCTGCCAGACTGAGCAAGAGCAGACGGCTGGAAAATCTGATCGCCCAGCTGCCCGGCGAGAA
GAAGAATGGCCTGTTCGGAAACCTGATTGCCCTGAGCCTGGGCCTGACCCCCAACTTCAAGAGCAACTTC
GACCTGGCCGAGGATGCCAAACTGCAGCTGAGCAAGGACACCTACGACGACGACCTGGACAACCTGCTGG
CCCAGATCGGCGACCAGTACGCCGACCTGTTTCTGGCCGCCAAGAACCTGTCCGACGCCATCCTGCTGAG
CGACATCCTGAGAGTGAACACCGAGATCACCAAGGCCCCCCTGAGCGCCTCTATGATCAAGAGATACGAC
GAGCACCACCAGGACCTGACCCTGCTGAAAGCTCTCGTGCGGCAGCAGCTGCCTGAGAAGTACAAAGAGA
TTTTCTTCGACCAGAGCAAGAACGGCTACGCCGGCTACATTGACGGCGGAGCCAGCCAGGAAGAGTTCTA
CAAGTTCATCAAGCCCATCCTGGAAAAGATGGACGGCACCGAGGAACTGCTCGTGAAGCTGAACAGAGAG
GACCTGCTGCGGAAGCAGCGGACCTTCGACAACGGCAGCATCCCCCACCAGATCCACCTGGGAGAGCTGC
ACGCCATTCTGCGGCGGCAGGAAGATTTTTACCCATTCCTGAAGGACAACCGGGAAAAGATCGAGAAGAT
CCTGACCTTCCGCATCCCCTACTACGTGGGCCCTCTGGCCAGGGGAAACAGCAGATTCGCCTGGATGACC
AGAAAGAGCGAGGAAACCATCACCCCCTGGAACTTCGAGGAAGTGGTGGACAAGGGCGCTTCCGCCCAGA
GCTTCATCGAGCGGATGACCAACTTCGATAAGAACCTGCCCAACGAGAAGGTGCTGCCCAAGCACAGCCT
GCTGTACGAGTACTTCACCGTGTATAACGAGCTGACCAAAGTGAAATACGTGACCGAGGGAATGAGAAAG
CCCGCCTTCCTGAGCGGCGAGCAGAAAAAGGCCATCGTGGACCTGCTGTTCAAGACCAACCGGAAAGTGA
CCGTGAAGCAGCTGAAAGAGGACTACTTCAAGAAAATCGAGTGCTTCGACTCCGTGGAAATCTCCGGCGT
GGAAGATCGGTTCAACGCCTCCCTGGGCACATACCACGATCTGCTGAAAATTATCAAGGACAAGGACTTC
CTGGACAATGAGGAAAACGAGGACATTCTGGAAGATATCGTGCTGACCCTGACACTGTTTGAGGACAGAG
AGATGATCGAGGAACGGCTGAAAACCTATGCCCACCTGTTCGACGACAAAGTGATGAAGCAGCTGAAGCG
GCGGAGATACACCGGCTGGGGCAGGCTGAGCCGGAAGCTGATCAACGGCATCCGGGACAAGCAGTCCGGC
AAGACAATCCTGGATTTCCTGAAGTCCGACGGCTTCGCCAACAGAAACTTCATGCAGCTGATCCACGACG
ACAGCCTGACCTTTAAAGAGGACATCCAGAAAGCCCAGGTGTCCGGCCAGGGCGATAGCCTGCACGAGCA
CATTGCCAATCTGGCCGGCAGCCCCGCCATTAAGAAGGGCATCCTGCAGACAGTGAAGGTGGTGGACGAG
CTCGTGAAAGTGATGGGCCGGCACAAGCCCGAGAACATCGTGATCGAAATGGCCAGAGAGAACCAGACCA
CCCAGAAGGGACAGAAGAACAGCCGCGAGAGAATGAAGCGGATCGAAGAGGGCATCAAAGAGCTGGGCAG
CCAGATCCTGAAAGAACACCCCGTGGAAAACACCCAGCTGCAGAACGAGAAGCTGTACCTGTACTACCTG
CAGAATGGGCGGGATATGTACGTGGACCAGGAACTGGACATCAACCGGCTGTCCGACTACGATGTGGACC
ATATCGTGCCTCAGAGCTTTCTGAAGGACGACTCCATCGACAACAAGGTGCTGACCAGAAGCGACAAGAA
CCGGGGCAAGAGCGACAACGTGCCCTCCGAAGAGGTCGTGAAGAAGATGAAGAACTACTGGCGGCAGCTG
CTGAACGCCAAGCTGATTACCCAGAGAAAGTTCGACAATCTGACCAAGGCCGAGAGAGGCGGCCTGAGCG
AACTGGATAAGGCCGGCTTCATCAAGAGACAGCTGGTGGAAACCCGGCAGATCACAAAGCACGTGGCACA
GATCCTGGACTCCCGGATGAACACTAAGTACGACGAGAATGACAAGCTGATCCGGGAAGTGAAAGTGATC
ACCCTGAAGTCCAAGCTGGTGTCCGATTTCCGGAAGGATTTCCAGTTTTACAAAGTGCGCGAGATCAACA
ACTACCACCACGCCCACGACGCCTACCTGAACGCCGTCGTGGGAACCGCCCTGATCAAAAAGTACCCTAA
GCTGGAAAGCGAGTTCGTGTACGGCGACTACAAGGTGTACGACGTGCGGAAGATGATCGCCAAGAGCGAG
CAGGAAATCGGCAAGGCTACCGCCAAGTACTTCTTCTACAGCAACATCATGAACTTTTTCAAGACCGAGA
TTACCCTGGCCAACGGCGAGATCCGGAAGCGGCCTCTGATCGAGACAAACGGCGAAACCGGGGAGATCGT
GTGGGATAAGGGCCGGGATTTTGCCACCGTGCGGAAAGTGCTGAGCATGCCCCAAGTGAATATCGTGAAA
AAGACCGAGGTGCAGACAGGCGGCTTCAGCAAAGAGTCTATCCTGCCCAAGAGGAACAGCGATAAGCTGA
TCGCCAGAAAGAAGGACTGGGACCCTAAGAAGTACGGCGGCTTCGACAGCCCCACCGTGGCCTATTCTGT
GCTGGTGGTGGCCAAAGTGGAAAAGGGCAAGTCCAAGAAACTGAAGAGTGTGAAAGAGCTGCTGGGGATC
ACCATCATGGAAAGAAGCAGCTTCGAGAAGAATCCCATCGACTTTCTGGAAGCCAAGGGCTACAAAGAAG
TGAAAAAGGACCTGATCATCAAGCTGCCTAAGTACTCCCTGTTCGAGCTGGAAAACGGCCGGAAGAGAAT
GCTGGCCTCTGCCGGCGAACTGCAGAAGGGAAACGAACTGGCCCTGCCCTCCAAATATGTGAACTTCCTG
TACCTGGCCAGCCACTATGAGAAGCTGAAGGGCTCCCCCGAGGATAATGAGCAGAAACAGCTGTTTGTGG
AACAGCACAAGCACTACCTGGACGAGATCATCGAGCAGATCAGCGAGTTCTCCAAGAGAGTGATCCTGGC
CGACGCTAATCTGGACAAAGTGCTGTCCGCCTACAACAAGCACCGGGATAAGCCCATCAGAGAGCAGGCC
GAGAATATCATCCACCTGTTTACCCTGACCAATCTGGGAGCCCCTGCCGCCTTCAAGTACTTTGACACCA
CCATCGACCGGAAGAGGTACACCAGCACCAAAGAGGTGCTGGACGCCACCCTGATCCACCAGAGCATCAC
CGGCCTGTACGAGACACGGATCGACCTGTCTCAGCTGGGAGGTGACAGCGGCGGGAGCGGCGGGAGCGGG
GGGAGCACTAATCTGAGCGACATCATTGAGAAGGAGACTGGGAAACAGCTGGTCATTCAGGAGTCCATCC
TGATGCTGCCTGAGGAGGTGGAGGAAGTGATCGGCAACAAGCCAGAGTCTGACATCCTGGTGCACACCGC
CTACGACGAGTCCACAGATGAGAATGTGATGCTGCTGACCTCTGACGCCCCCGAGTATAAGCCTTGGGCC
CTGGTCATCCAGGATTCTAACGGCGAGAATAAGATCAAGATGCTGAGCGGAGGATCCGGAGGATCTGGAG
GCAGCACCAACCTGTCTGACATCATCGAGAAGGAGACAGGCAAGCAGCTGGTCATCCAGGAGAGCATCCT
GATGCTGCCCGAAGAAGTCGAAGAAGTGATCGGAAACAAGCCTGAGAGCGATATCCTGGTCCATACCGCC
TACGACGAGAGTACCGACGAAAATGTGATGCTGCTGACATCCGACGCCCCAGAGTATAAGCCCTGGGCTC
TGGTCATCCAGGATTCCAACGGAGAGAACAAAATCAAAATGCTGTCTGGCGGCTCAAAAAGAACCGCCGA
CGGCAGCGAATTCGAGCCCAAGAAGAAGAGGAAAGTCTAACCGGTCATCATCACCATCACCATTGAGTTT
AAACCCGCTGATCAGCCTCGACTGTGCCTTCTAGTTGCCAGCCATCTGTTGTTTGCCCCTCCCCCGTGCC
TTCCTTGACCCTGGAAGGTGCCACTCCCACTGTCCTTTCCTAATAAAATGAGGAAATTGCATCGCATTGT
CTGAGTAGGTGTCATTCTATTCTGGGGGGTGGGGTGGGGCAGGACAGCAAGGGGGAGGATTGGGAAGACA
ATAGCAGGCATGCTGGGGATGCGGTGGGCTCTATGGCTTCTGAGGCGGAAAGAACCAGCTGGGGCTCGAT
ACCGTCGACCTCTAGCTAGAGCTTGGCGTAATCATGGTCATAGCTGTTTCCTGTGTGAAATTGTTATCCG
CTCACAATTCCACACAACATACGAGCCGGAAGCATAAAGTGTAAAGCCTAGGGTGCCTAATGAGTGAGCT
AACTCACATTAATTGCGTTGCGCTCACTGCCCGCTTTCCAGTCGGGAAACCTGTCGTGCCAGCTGCATTA
ATGAATCGGCCAACGCGCGGGGAGAGGCGGTTTGCGTATTGGGCGCTCTTCCGCTTCCTCGCTCACTGAC
TCGCTGCGCTCGGTCGTTCGGCTGCGGCGAGCGGTATCAGCTCACTCAAAGGCGGTAATACGGTTATCCA
CAGAATCAGGGGATAACGCAGGAAAGAACATGTGAGCAAAAGGCCAGCAAAAGGCCAGGAACCGTAAAAA
GGCCGCGTTGCTGGCGTTTTTCCATAGGCTCCGCCCCCCTGACGAGCATCACAAAAATCGACGCTCAAGT
CAGAGGTGGCGAAACCCGACAGGACTATAAAGATACCAGGCGTTTCCCCCTGGAAGCTCCCTCGTGCGCT
CTCCTGTTCCGACCCTGCCGCTTACCGGATACCTGTCCGCCTTTCTCCCTTCGGGAAGCGTGGCGCTTTC
TCATAGCTCACGCTGTAGGTATCTCAGTTCGGTGTAGGTCGTTCGCTCCAAGCTGGGCTGTGTGCACGAA
CCCCCCGTTCAGCCCGACCGCTGCGCCTTATCCGGTAACTATCGTCTTGAGTCCAACCCGGTAAGACACG
ACTTATCGCCACTGGCAGCAGCCACTGGTAACAGGATTAGCAGAGCGAGGTATGTAGGCGGTGCTACAGA
GTTCTTGAAGTGGTGGCCTAACTACGGCTACACTAGAAGAACAGTATTTGGTATCTGCGCTCTGCTGAAG
CCAGTTACCTTCGGAAAAAGAGTTGGTAGCTCTTGATCCGGCAAACAAACCACCGCTGGTAGCGGTGGTT
TTTTTGTTTGCAAGCAGCAGATTACGCGCAGAAAAAAAGGATCTCAAGAAGATCCTTTGATCTTTTCTAC
GGGGTCTGACACTCAGTGGAACGAAAACTCACGTTAAGGGATTTTGGTCATGAGATTATCAAAAAGGATC
TTCACCTAGATCCTTTTAAATTAAAAATGAAGTTTTAAATCAATCTAAAGTATATATGAGTAAACTTGGT
CTGACAGTTACCAATGCTTAATCAGTGAGGCACCTATCTCAGCGATCTGTCTATTTCGTTCATCCATAGT
TGCCTGACTCCCCGTCGTGTAGATAACTACGATACGGGAGGGCTTACCATCTGGCCCCAGTGCTGCAATG
ATACCGCGAGACCCACGCTCACCGGCTCCAGATTTATCAGCAATAAACCAGCCAGCCGGAAGGGCCGAGC
GCAGAAGTGGTCCTGCAACTTTATCCGCCTCCATCCAGTCTATTAATTGTTGCCGGGAAGCTAGAGTAAG
TAGTTCGCCAGTTAATAGTTTGCGCAACGTTGTTGCCATTGCTACAGGCATCGTGGTGTCACGCTCGTCG
TTTGGTATGGCTTCATTCAGCTCCGGTTCCCAACGATCAAGGCGAGTTACATGATCCCCCATGTTGTGCA
AAAAAGCGGTTAGCTCCTTCGGTCCTCCGATCGTTGTCAGAAGTAAGTTGGCCGCAGTGTTATCACTCAT
GGTTATGGCAGCACTGCATAATTCTCTTACTGTCATGCCATCCGTAAGATGCTTTTCTGTGACTGGTGAG
TACTCAACCAAGTCATTCTGAGAATAGTGTATGCGGCGACCGAGTTGCTCTTGCCCGGCGTCAATACGGG
ATAATACCGCGCCACATAGCAGAACTTTAAAAGTGCTCATCATTGGAAAACGTTCTTCGGGGCGAAAACT
CTCAAGGATCTTACCGCTGTTGAGATCCAGTTCGATGTAACCCACTCGTGCACCCAACTGATCTTCAGCA
TCTTTTACTTTCACCAGCGTTTCTGGGTGAGCAAAAACAGGAAGGCAAAATGCCGCAAAAAAGGGAATAA
GGGCGACACGGAAATGTTGAATACTCATACTCTTCCTTTTTCAATATTATTGAAGCATTTATCAGGGTTA
TTGTCTCATGAGCGGATACATATTTGAATGTATTTAGAAAAATAAACAAATAGGGGTTCCGCGCACATTT
CCCCGAAAAGTGCCACCTGACGTCGACGGATCGGGAGATCGATCTCCCGATCCCCTAGGGTCGACTCTCA
GTACAATCTGCTCTGATGCCGCATAGTTAAGCCAGTATCTGCTCCCTGCTTGTGTGTTGGAGGTCGCTGA
GTAGTGCGCGAGCAAAATTTAAGCTACAACAAGGCAAGGCTTGACCGACAATTGCATGAAGAATCTGCTT
AGGGTTAGGCGTTTTGCGCTGCTTCGCGATGTACGGGCCAGATATACGCGTTGACATTGATTATTGACTA
GTTATTAATAGTAATCAATTACGGGGTCATTAGTTCATAGCCCATATATGGAGTTCCGCGTTACATAACT
TACGGTAAATGGCCCGCCTGGCTGACCGCCCAACGACCCCCGCCCATTGACGTCAATAATGACGTATGTT
CCCATAGTAACGCCAATAGGGACTTTCCATTGACGTCAATGGGTGGAGTATTTACGGTAAACTGCCCACT
TGGCAGTACATCAAGTGTATCATATGCCAAGTACGCCCCCTATTGACGTCAATGACGGTAAATGGCCCGC
CTGGCATTATGCCCAGTACATGACCTTATGGGACTTTCCTACTTGGCAGTACATCTACGTATTAGTCATC
GCTATTACCATGGTGATGCGGTTTTGGCAGTACATCAATGGGCGTGGATAGCGGTTTGACTCACGGGGAT
TTCCAAGTCTCCACCCCATTGACGTCAATGGGAGTTTGTTTTGGCACCAAAATCAACGGGACTTTCCAAA
ATGTCGTAACAACTCCGC
Features (pLannotate 1.2.2; 18 found; start..end, strand, type, name):
    100..118     +  promoter       T7 promoter: promoter for bacteriophage T7 RNA polymerase
    189..749     +  CDS            APOBEC3A (fragment): ABC3A_HUMAN - Experimental evidence at protein level: Swiss-Prot protein existence level 1. DNA deaminase (cytidine deaminase) with restriction activity against viruses, foreign DNA and mobility of retrotransposons. Exhibits antiviral activity against adeno-associated virus (AAV) and human T- cell leukemia virus type 1 (HTLV-1) and may inhibit the mobility of LTR and non-LTR retrotransposons. Selectively targets single-stranded DNA and can deaminate both methylcytosine and cytosine in foreign DNA. Can induce somatic hypermutation in the nuclear and mitochondrial DNA. May also play a role in th
    846..2447    +  CDS            dCas9(N): N-terminal portion of catalytically inactive Streptococcus pyogenes dCas9 carrying the D10A mutation (Zetsche et al., 2015)
   2448..4942    +  CDS            Cas9(C) (fragment): C-terminal portion of Streptococcus pyogenes Cas9 (Zetsche et al., 2015)
   5256..5504    +  CDS            UGI: UNGI_BPPB2 - Experimental evidence at protein level: Swiss-Prot protein existence level 1. This protein binds specifically and reversibly to the host uracil-DNA glycosylase, preventing removal of uracil residues from PBS2 DNA by the host uracil-excision repair system. From Bacillus phage PBS2 (Bacteriophage PBS2).
   5622..5846    +  polyA_signal   bGH poly(A) signal: bovine growth hormone polyadenylation signal
   5850..5871    +  promoter       SV40 promoter (fragment): SV40 enhancer and early promoter
   5876..5892    +  misc_feature   MCS (fragment): pBluescript multiple cloning site
   5941..5957    -  protein_bind   lac operator: The lac repressor binds to the lac operator to inhibit transcription in E. coli. This inhibition can be relieved by adding lactose or isopropyl-β-D-thiogalactopyranoside (IPTG). lac repressor encoded by lacI
   5965..5995    -  promoter       lac promoter: promoter for the E. coli lac operon
   6010..6031    -  protein_bind   CAP binding site: CAP binding activates transcription in the presence of cAMP. E. coli catabolite activator protein
   6044..6136    -  CDS            lacI (fragment): lac repressor; lacI; The lac repressor binds to the lac operator to inhibit transcription in E. coli. This inhibition can be relieved by adding lactose or isopropyl-β-D-thiogalactopyranoside (IPTG).
   6319..6907    -  rep_origin     ori: high-copy-number ColE1/pMB1/pBR322/pUC origin of replication
   7078..7938    -  CDS            AmpR: β-lactamase; bla; confers resistance to ampicillin, carbenicillin, and related antibiotics
   7939..8043    -  promoter       AmpR promoter: bla
   8114..8158    -  misc_feature   bom (fragment): basis of mobility region from pBR322
   8313..8692    +  enhancer       CMV enhancer: human cytomegalovirus immediate early enhancer
   8693..58      +  promoter       CMV promoter (across the origin): human cytomegalovirus (CMV) immediate early promoter
