[The description below was written by a language model from this plasmid's Addgene catalogue record and pLannotate feature annotations shown in this document.]
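Description:
A3G-BE5.14 is a mammalian expression plasmid on a pCMV backbone that encodes a synthetic cytosine base editor for C-to-T DNA editing. It is about 8.8 kb and is maintained in E. coli through a high-copy ColE1/pUC-type origin with ampicillin selection from the β-lactamase gene. No mammalian selection marker is annotated, which fits transient transfection use. The lac promoter/operator, lacI, SV40 promoter and bom fragments in the feature table appear to be backbone remnants rather than functional parts of the design.

The roughly 5.4 kb insert is transcribed from the CMV immediate-early enhancer and promoter and terminated by the bGH polyadenylation signal. A T7 promoter lies just upstream of the coding region and doubles as a sequencing primer site. The open reading frame begins with a cytidine deaminase domain. The automated annotation labels it as an APOBEC3A fragment, but the catalogue entry identifies it as human APOBEC3G, so the label probably reflects homology between family members. The engineered mutations that define this variant are not listed in the record, which refers to the manuscript instead.

The deaminase is followed by Streptococcus pyogenes Cas9, annotated in two contiguous parts with the D10A change in the N-terminal portion. This is consistent with the nickase (nCas9) named in the associated publication title. Downstream sits a uracil glycosylase inhibitor (UGI) from phage PBS2, which blocks uracil excision so that the deaminated base is retained as a C-to-T change. The table annotates one UGI copy and leaves a gap between Cas9 and that copy unannotated. Bipartite SV40 nuclear localisation signals are recorded at both termini.

No guide RNA cassette is annotated, so a guide would have to be supplied separately. According to the publication title, the series aims at single C-to-T substitutions with minimal genome- and transcriptome-wide off-target effects.
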