Addgene plasmid #163638: A3G-BE5.14
Purpose: C to T DNA base editing
Depositing lab: Xue Gao. Depositing organization: Rice University. Publication: Single C-to-T substitution using engineered APOBEC3G-nCas9 base editors with minimum genome- and transcriptome-wide off-target effects. Lee S, Ding N, Sun Y, Yuan T, Li J, Yuan Q, Liu L, Yang J, Wang Q, Kolomeisky AB, Hilton IB, Zuo E, Gao X. Sci Adv. 2020 Jul 15;6(29):eaba1773. doi: 10.1126/sciadv.aba1773. eCollection 2020 Jul. PubMed 32832622.
Backbone
  Vector backbone: pCMV
  Vector type: Mammalian Expression
Growth in bacteria
  Bacterial resistance: Ampicillin, 100 μg/mL
  Growth temperature: 37°C
  Growth strain: DH5alpha
  Copy number: High Copy
Gene/Insert
  Gene/Insert name: A3G-BE5.14
  Species: Synthetic; ; Cas9 is from S. pyogenes; A3G is from the H. sapiens
  Insert size (bp): 5426
  Mutation: See manuscript
  Promoter: CMV
  Tag / fusion protein: BPSV40 NLS (N terminal on backbone); BPSV40 NLS (C terminal on backbone)
  Cloning method: Gibson Cloning
  Sequencing primers: 5′ T7-forward; 3′ BGH-reverse
Terms and licenses: Academic/Nonprofit Terms; Industry Terms: Not Available to Industry
How to cite: A3G-BE5.14 was a gift from Xue Gao (Addgene plasmid # 163638 ; http://n2t.net/addgene:163638 ; RRID:Addgene_163638)
